Addgene plasmid #196448: AAV-CAGGS-mNAGA
Purpose: Expresses modified α-N-acetylgalactosaminidase in mammalian cells
Depositing lab: Yuichiro Miyaoka. Publication: In Vivo Delivery of Therapeutic Molecules by Transplantation of Genome-Edited Induced Pluripotent Stem Cells. Nakajima I, Tsukimura T, Ono T, Shiga T, Shitara H, Togawa T, Sakuraba H, Miyaoka Y. Cell Transplant. 2023 Jan-Dec;32:9636897231173734. doi: 10.1177/09636897231173734. PubMed 37183961.
Backbone
  Vector backbone: AAV-CAGGS-EGFP
  Backbone manufacturer: Rudolf Jaenisch Lab
  Backbone size w/o insert (bp): 9102
  Total vector size (bp): 10380
  Modifications to backbone: Replaced the EGFP cDNA of AAV-CAGGS-EGFP (Addgene #22212) with mNAGA cDNA.
  Vector type: Mammalian Expression
  Selectable markers: Puromycin
Growth in bacteria
  Bacterial resistance: Ampicillin, 100 μg/mL
  Growth temperature: 37°C
  Growth strain: DH5alpha
  Copy number: Unknown
Gene/Insert
  Gene/Insert name: modified alpha-N-acetylgalactosaminidase (alt names: modified NAGA; Mod NAGA; mNAGA)
  Species: H. sapiens (human)
  Insert size (bp): 1278
  Entrez Gene: NAGA (a.k.a. D22S674, GALB)
  Promoter: CAG
  Cloning method: Restriction Enzyme; 5′ cloning site SalI (not destroyed); 3′ cloning site MluI (not destroyed)
  Sequencing primers: 5′ 5'-TTCGGCTTCTGGCGTGTGAC-3'; 3′ 5'-CAGGAAACAGCTATGACCATG-3'
Terms and licenses: Academic/Nonprofit Terms; Industry Terms: Not Available to Industry
Depositor comments: Please visit https://www.biorxiv.org/content/10.1101/2023.01.03.522057v1 for bioRxiv preprint.
How to cite: AAV-CAGGS-mNAGA was a gift from Yuichiro Miyaoka (Addgene plasmid # 196448 ; http://n2t.net/addgene:196448 ; RRID:Addgene_196448)
