[The description below was written by a language model from this plasmid's Addgene catalogue record and pLannotate feature annotations shown in this document.]
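Description:
AAV-CAGGS-mNAGA is a mammalian expression and gene-targeting donor plasmid of about 10.4 kb, made by replacing the EGFP cDNA of AAV-CAGGS-EGFP with a human modified α-N-acetylgalactosaminidase (mNAGA) cDNA cloned between SalI and MluI sites. Despite the "AAV" in its name, the feature table shows no viral inverted terminal repeats. Instead, the cargo is flanked by left and right homology arms, each roughly 800 bp, from the AAVS1 locus in intron 1 of human PPP1R12C. This marks it as a donor template for homology-directed insertion at that safe-harbour site rather than a packaging vector. It is propagated in E. coli through a high-copy ColE1/pUC-type origin with ampicillin selection. The backbone also carries cloning-vector remnants, including fragments of lacZα, ccdB and NeoR/KanR, lac regulatory elements, and T7 and T3 promoters.

Two units lie between the arms. The first is a promoterless selection cassette consisting of a splice acceptor, the puromycin N-acetyltransferase gene and a bGH polyadenylation signal. With this layout, puromycin resistance is expected to depend on splicing into the PPP1R12C transcript after correct integration, which enriches for targeted clones. The second is the expression cassette, in which the CAG promoter (annotated here as the CMV enhancer and the chicken β-actin/rabbit β-globin chimeric intron) drives the NAGA coding sequence, followed by a β-globin fragment and the rabbit β-globin poly(A) signal. The record does not say which changes make the enzyme "modified".

The associated publication concerns in vivo delivery of therapeutic molecules by transplanting genome-edited induced pluripotent stem cells, which fits use of this plasmid to generate cells that stably express mNAGA. The annotated sequence is labelled a partial NGS result and is slightly shorter than the stated total size.
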