Features (pLannotate 1.2.2; 29 found; start..end, strand, type, name):
     33..836     +  misc_feature   HA-L: left homology arm from the adeno-associated virus integration site (AAVS1) within intron 1 of the human PPP1R12C gene
    843..868     +  misc_feature   SA: splice acceptor site
    955..1554    +  CDS            PuroR: puromycin N-acetyltransferase; pac from Streptomyces alboniger; confers resistance to puromycin
   1592..1816    +  polyA_signal   bGH poly(A) signal: bovine growth hormone polyadenylation signal
   1822..2201    +  enhancer       CMV enhancer: human cytomegalovirus immediate early enhancer
   2481..3497    +  intron         chimeric intron: chimera between introns from chicken β-actin and rabbit β-globin
   3665..4846    +  CDS            NAGA: NAGAB_HUMAN - Experimental evidence at protein level: Swiss-Prot protein existence level 1. Removes terminal alpha-N-acetylgalactosamine residues from glycolipids and glycopeptides. Required for the breakdown of glycolipids. From Homo sapiens (Human).
   4853..4933    +  CDS            HBB (fragment): HBB_PONPY - Experimental evidence at transcript level: Swiss-Prot protein existence level 2. Involved in oxygen transport from the lung to the various peripheral tissues. From Pongo pygmaeus (Bornean orangutan).
   5004..5059    +  polyA_signal   β-globin poly(A) signal: rabbit β-globin polyadenylation signal (Gil and Proudfoot, 1987)
   5444..5460    -  protein_bind   lac operator: The lac repressor binds to the lac operator to inhibit transcription in E. coli. This inhibition can be relieved by adding lactose or isopropyl-β-D-thiogalactopyranoside (IPTG). lac repressor encoded by lacI
   5468..5498    -  promoter       lac promoter: promoter for the E. coli lac operon
   5513..5534    -  protein_bind   CAP binding site: CAP binding activates transcription in the presence of cAMP. E. coli catabolite activator protein
   5547..5586    -  CDS            lacI (fragment): lac repressor; lacI; The lac repressor binds to the lac operator to inhibit transcription in E. coli. This inhibition can be relieved by adding lactose or isopropyl-β-D-thiogalactopyranoside (IPTG).
   5608..6444    +  misc_feature   HA-R: right homology arm from the adeno-associated virus integration site (AAVS1) within intron 1 of the human PPP1R12C gene
   6479..6497    -  promoter       T7 promoter: promoter for bacteriophage T7 RNA polymerase
   6500..6647    +  CDS            lacZα (fragment): LacZα fragment of β-galactosidase; lacZ fragment
   6657..6960    +  CDS            ccdB (fragment): CcdB, a bacterial toxin that poisons DNA gyrase; ccdB; Plasmids containing the ccdB gene cannot be propagated in standard E. coli strains.
   7008..7277    +  CDS            tnpA (fragment): TN5P_ECOLX - Also known as tnp. Experimental evidence at protein level: Swiss-Prot protein existence level 1. Mediates transposition of transposon Tn5 by a 'cut and paste' mechanism. First, the monomeric transposase binds the 19 bp inverted DNA repeats flanking the transposon. Then, dimerization of the DNA- bound transposase creates a synaptic DNA complex. After nicking of the first DNA strand, excision of the transposon proceeds through a series of intermediates. The transposase then mediates the insertion of the transposon at a new site by strand transfer. The activity of the wild- type tran
   7309..8107    +  CDS            NeoR/KanR (fragment): aminoglycoside phosphotransferase from Tn5; aph(3')-II (or nptII); confers resistance to neomycin, kanamycin, and G418 (Geneticin®)
   8128..8178    -  misc_feature   bom (fragment): basis of mobility region from pBR322
   8205..8264    +  promoter       AmpR promoter (fragment): bla
   8357..9217    -  CDS            AmpR: β-lactamase; bla; confers resistance to ampicillin, carbenicillin, and related antibiotics
   9218..9270    -  promoter       AmpR promoter (fragment): bla
   9341..9929    +  rep_origin     ori: high-copy-number ColE1/pMB1/pBR322/pUC origin of replication
  10112..10204   +  CDS            lacI (fragment): lac repressor; lacI; The lac repressor binds to the lac operator to inhibit transcription in E. coli. This inhibition can be relieved by adding lactose or isopropyl-β-D-thiogalactopyranoside (IPTG).
  10217..10238   +  protein_bind   CAP binding site: CAP binding activates transcription in the presence of cAMP. E. coli catabolite activator protein
  10253..10283   +  promoter       lac promoter: promoter for the E. coli lac operon
  10291..10307   +  protein_bind   lac operator: The lac repressor binds to the lac operator to inhibit transcription in E. coli. This inhibition can be relieved by adding lactose or isopropyl-β-D-thiogalactopyranoside (IPTG). lac repressor encoded by lacI
  10352..10370   +  promoter       T3 promoter: promoter for bacteriophage T3 RNA polymerase
>Addgene plasmid #196448 | AAV-CAGGS-mNAGA | addgene full sequence | sequence record 385838 | Addgene Partial NGS Result
CTAGTCCTGCAGGTTTAAACGAATTCGCCCTTTGCTTTCTCTGACCAGCATTCTCTCCCCTGGGCCTGTG
CCGCTTTCTGTCTGCAGCTTGTGGCCTGGGTCACCTCTACGGCTGGCCCAGATCCTTCCCTGCCGCCTCC
TTCAGGTTCCGTCTTCCTCCACTCCCTCTTCCCCTTGCTCTCTGCTGTGTTGCTGCCCAAGGATGCTCTT
TCCGGAGCACTTCCTTCTCGGCGCTGCACCACGTGATGTCCTCTGAGCGGATCCTCCCCGTGTCTGGGTC
CTCTCCGGGCATCTCTCCTCCCTCACCCAACCCCATGCCGTCTTCACTCGCTGGGTTCCCTTTTCCTTCT
CCTTCTGGGGCCTGTGCCATCTCTCGTTTCTTAGGATGGCCTTCTCCGACGGATGTCTCCCTTGCGTCCC
GCCTCCCCTTCTTGTAGGCCTGCATCATCACCGTTTTTCTGGACAACCCCAAAGTACCCCGTCTCCCTGG
CTTTAGCCACCTCTCCATCCTCTTGCTTTCTTTGCCTGGACACCCCGTTCTCCTGTGGATTCGGGTCACC
TCTCACTCCTTTCATTTGGGCAGCTCCCCTACCCCCCTTACCTCTCTAGTCTGTGCTAGCTCTTCCAGCC
CCCTGTCATGGCATCTTCCAGGGGTCCGAGAGCTCAGCTAGTCTTCTTCCTCCAACCCGGGCCCCTATGT
CCACTTCAGGACAGCATGTTTGCTGCCTCCAGGGATCCTGTGTCCCCGAGCTGGGACCACCTTATATTCC
CAGGGCCGGTTAATGTGGCTCTGGTTCTGGGTACTTTTATCTGTCCCCTCCACCCCACAGTGGGGCAAGC
TTCTGACCTCTTCTCTTCCTCCCACAGGGCCTCGAGAGATCTGGCAGCGGAGAGGGCAGAGGAAGTCTTC
TAACATGCGGTGACGTGGAGGAGAATCCCGGCCCTAGGCTCGAGATGACCGAGTACAAGCCCACGGTGCG
CCTCGCCACCCGCGACGACGTCCCCAGGGCCGTACGCACCCTCGCCGCCGCGTTCGCCGACTACCCCGCC
ACGCGCCACACCGTCGATCCGGACCGCCACATCGAGCGGGTCACCGAGCTGCAAGAACTCTTCCTCACGC
GCGTCGGGCTCGACATCGGCAAGGTGTGGGTCGCGGACGACGGCGCCGCGGTGGCGGTCTGGACCACGCC
GGAGAGCGTCGAAGCGGGGGCGGTGTTCGCCGAGATCGGCCCGCGCATGGCCGAGTTGAGCGGTTCCCGG
CTGGCCGCGCAGCAACAGATGGAAGGCCTCCTGGCGCCGCACCGGCCCAAGGAGCCCGCGTGGTTCCTGG
CCACCGTCGGCGTCTCGCCCGACCACCAGGGCAAGGGTCTGGGCAGCGCCGTCGTGCTCCCCGGAGTGGA
GGCGGCCGAGCGCGCCGGGGTGCCCGCCTTCCTGGAGACCTCCGCGCCCCGCAACCTCCCCTTCTACGAG
CGGCTCGGCTTCACCGTCACCGCCGACGTCGAGGTGCCCGAAGGACCGCGCACCTGGTGCATGACCCGCA
AGCCCGGTGCCTGATCTAGAGGGCCCGTTTAAACCCGCTGATCAGCCTCGACTGTGCCTTCTAGTTGCCA
GCCATCTGTTGTTTGCCCCTCCCCCGTGCCTTCCTTGACCCTGGAAGGTGCCACTCCCACTGTCCTTTCC
TAATAAAATGAGGAAATTGCATCGCATTGTCTGAGTAGGTGTCATTCTATTCTGGGGGGTGGGGTGGGGC
AGGACAGCAAGGGGGAGGATTGGGAAGACAATAGCAGGCATGCTGGGGATGCGGTGGGCTCTATGGGTCT
CGACATTGATTATTGACTAGTTATTAATAGTAATCAATTACGGGGTCATTAGTTCATAGCCCATATATGG
AGTTCCGCGTTACATAACTTACGGTAAATGGCCCGCCTGGCTGACCGCCCAACGACCCCCGCCCATTGAC
GTCAATAATGACGTATGTTCCCATAGTAACGCCAATAGGGACTTTCCATTGACGTCAATGGGTGGAGTAT
TTACGGTAAACTGCCCACTTGGCAGTACATCAAGTGTATCATATGCCAAGTACGCCCCCTATTGACGTCA
ATGACGGTAAATGGCCCGCCTGGCATTATGCCCAGTACATGACCTTATGGGACTTTCCTACTTGGCAGTA
CATCTACGTATTAGTCATCGCTATTACCATGGTCGAGGTGAGCCCCACGTTCTGCTTCACTCTCCCCATC
TCCCCCCCCTCCCCACCCCCAATTTTGTATTTATTTATTTTTTAATTATTTTGTGCAGCGATGGGGGCGG
GGGGGGGGGGGGGGCGCGCGCCGGGGGGGGGGGGGGGGGGSGGGGGGGGGGGSGGGGSGRGGSGGRGRGG
KGCGGCGGCAGCCAATCAGAGCGGCGCGCTCCGAAAGTTTCCTTTTATGGCGAGGCGGCGGCGGCGGCGG
CCCTATAAAAAGCGAAGCGCGCGGCGGGCGGGAGTCGCTGCGCGCTGCCTTCGCCCCGTGCCCCGCTCCG
CCGCCGCCTCGCGCCGCCCGCCCCGGCTCTGACTGACCGCGTTACTCCCACAGGTGAGCGGGCGGGACGG
CCCTTCTCCTCCGGGCTGTAATTAGCGCTTGGTTTAATGACGGCTTGTTTCTTTTCTGTGGCTGCGTGAA
AGCCTTGAGGGGCTCCGGGAGGGCCCTTTGTGCGGGGGGAGCGGCTCGGGGGGTGCGTGCGTGTGTGTGT
GCGTGGGGAGCGCCGCGTGCGGCTCCGCGCTGCCCGGCGGCTGTGAGCGCTGCGGGCGCGGCGCGGGGCT
TTGTGCGCTCCGCAGTGTGCGCGAGGGGAGCGCGGCCGGGGGCGGTGCCCCGCGGTGCGGGGGGGGCTGC
GAGGGGAACAAAGGCTGCGTGCGGGGTGTGTGCGTGGGGGGGTGAGCAGGGGGTGTGGGCGCGTCGGTCG
GGCTGCAACCCCCCCTGCACCCCCCTCCCCGAGTTGCTGAGCACGGCCCGGCTTCGGGTGCGGGGCTCCG
TACGGGGCGTGGCGCGGGGCTCGCCGTGCCGGGCGGGGGGTGGCGGCAGGTGGGGGTGCCGGGCGGGGCG
GGGCCGCCTCGGGCCGGGGRGGGCTCGGGGGRGGGGCGCGGCGGCCCCCGGAGCGCCGGCGGCTGTCGAG
GCGCGGCGAGCCGCAGCCATTGCCTTTTATGGTAATCGTGCGAGAGGGCGCAGGGACTTCCTTTGTCCCA
AATCTGTGCGGAGCCGAAATCTGGGAGGCGCCGCCGCACCCCCTCTAGCGGGCGCGGGGCGAAGCGGTGC
GGCGCCGGCAGGAAGGAAATGGGCGGGGAGGGCCTTCGTGCGTCGCCGCGCCGCCGTCCCCTTCTCCCTC
TCCAGCCTCGGGGCTGTCCGCGGGGGGACGGCTGCCTTCGGGGGGGACGGGGCAGGGCGGGGTTCGGCTT
CTGGCGTGTGACCGGCGGCTCTAGAGCCTCTGCTAACCATGTTCATGCCTTCTTCTTTTTCCTACAGCTC
CTGGGCAACGTGCTGGTTATTGTGCTGTCTCATCATTTTGGCAAAGGTACCGGTCTTAAGTCGACGCCAC
CATGCAGCTGAGGAACCCAGAACTACATCTGGGCTGCGCGCTTGCGCTTCGCTTCCTGGCCCTCGTTTCC
TGGGACATCCCTGGGGCTAGAGCACTGGACAATGGGCTCCTGCAGACACCACCCATGGGCTGGCTGGCCT
GGGAACGCTTCCGCTGCAACATTAACTGTGATGAGGACCCAAAGAACTGCATAAGTGAACAGCTCTTCAT
GGAGATGGCTGACCGGATGGCACAGGATGGATGGCGGGACATGGGCTACACATACCTCAACATTGATGAC
TGCTGGATCGGTGGTCGCGATGCCAGTGGCCGCCTGATGCCAGATCCCAAGCGCTTCCCTCATGGCATTC
CTTTCCTGGCTGACTACGTTCACTCCCTGGGCCTGAAGTTGGGTATCTACGCGGACATGGGCAACTTCAC
CTGCATGGGTTACCCAGGCACCACACTGGACAAGGTGGTCCAGGATGCTCAGACCTTCGCCGAGTGGAAG
GTAGACATGCTCAAGCTGGATGGCTGCTTCTCCACCCCCGAGGAGCGGGCCCAGGGGTACCCCAAGATGG
CTGCTGCCCTGAATGCCACAGGCCGCCCCATCGCCTTCTCCTGCGAGTGGCCACTCTATGAAGGCGGCCT
CCCCCCAAGGGTGAACTACAGTCTGCTGGCGGACATCTGCAACCTCTGGCGTAACTATGATGACATCCAG
GACTCCTGGTGGAGCGTGCTCTCCATCCTGAATTGGTTCGTGGAGCACCAGGACATACTGCAGCCAGTGG
CCGGCCCTGGGCACTGGAATGACCCTGACATGCTGCTCATTGGGAACTTTGGTCTCAGCTTAGAGCAATC
CCGGGCCCAGATGGCCCTGTGGACGGTGCTGGCAGCCCCCCTCTTGATGTCCACAGACCTGCGTACCATC
TCCGCCCAGAACATGGACATTCTGCAGAATCCACTCATGATCAAAATCAACCAGGATCCCTTAGGCATCC
AGGGACGCAGGATTCACAAGGAAAAATCTCTCATCGAAGTGTACATGCGGCCTCTGTCCAACAAGGCTAG
CGCCTTAGTCTTCTTCAGCTGCAGGACCGATATGCCTTATCGCTACCACTCCTCCCTTGGCCAGCTGAAC
TTCACCGGGTCTGTGATATATGAGGCCCAGGACGTCTACTCAGGTGACATCATCAGTGGCCTCCGAGATG
AAACCAACTTCACAGTGATCATCAACCCTTCAGGGGTAGTGATGTGGTACCTGTATCCCATCAAGAACCT
GGAGATGTCCCAGCAGTGAACGCGTGAATTCACTCCTCAGGTGCAGGCTGCCTATCAGAAGGTGGTGGCT
GGTGTGGCCAATGCCCTGGCTCACAAATACCACTGAGATCTTTTTCCCTCTGCCAAAAATTATGGGGACA
TCATGAAGCCCCTTGAGCATCTGACTTCTGGCTAATAAAGGAAATTTATTTTCATTGCAATAGTGTGTTG
GAATTTTTTGTGTCTCTCACTCGGAAGGACATATGGGAGGGCAAATCATTTAAAACATCAGAATGAGTAT
TTGGTTTAGAGTTTGGCAACATATGCCCATATGCTGGCTGCCATGAACAAAGGTTGGCTATAAAGAGGTC
ATCAGTATATGAAACAGCCCCCTGCTGTCCATTCCTTATTCCATAGAAAAGCCTTGACTTGAGGTTAGAT
TTTTTTTATATTTTGTTTTGTGTTATTTTTTTCTTTAACATCCCTAAAATTTTCCTTACATGTTTTACTA
GCCAGATTTTTCCTCCTCTCCTGACTACTCCCAGTCATAGCTGTCCCTCTTCTCTTATGGAGATCCCTCG
ACCTGCAGCCCAAGCTTGGCGTAATCATGGTCATAGCTGTTTCCTGTGTGAAATTGTTATCCGCTCACAA
TTCCACACAACATACGAGCCGGAAGCATAAAGTGTAAAGCCTGGGGTGCCTAATGAGTGAGCTAACTCAC
ATTAATTGCGTTGCGCTCACTGCCCGCTTTCCAGTCGGGAAACCTGTCGTGCCAGCGGATCGACAGTACT
AAGCTTTACTAGGGACAGGATTGGTGACAGAAAAGCCCCATCCTTAGGCCTCCTCCTTCCTAGTCTCCTG
ATATTGGGTCTAACCCCCACCTCCTGTTAGGCAGATTCCTTATCTGGTGACACACCCCCATTTCCTGGAG
CCATCTCTCTCCTTGCCAGAACCTCTAAGGTTTGCTTACGATGGAGCCAGAGAGGATCCTGGGAGGGAGA
GCTTGGCAGGGGGTGGGAGGGAAGGGGGGGATGCGTGACCTGCCCGGTTCTCAGTGGCCACCCTGCGCTA
CCCTCTCCCAGAACCTGAGCTGCTCTGACGCGGCTGTCTGGTGCGTTTCACTGATCCTGGTGCTGCAGCT
TCCTTACACTTCCCAAGAGGAGAAGCAGTTTGGAAAAACAAAATCAGAATAAGTTGGTCCTGAGTTCTAA
CTTTGGCTCTTCACCTTTCTAGTCCCCAATTTATATTGTTCCTCCGTGCGTCAGTTTTACCTGTGAGATA
AGGCCAGTAGCCAGCCCCGTCCTGGCAGGGCTGTGGTGAGGAGGGGGGTGTCCGTGTGGAAAACTCCCTT
TGTGAGAATGGTGCGTCCTAGGTGTTCACCAGGTCGTGGCCGCCTCTACTCCCTTTCTCTTTCTCCATCC
TTCTTTCCTTAAAGAGTCCCCAGTGCTATCTGGGACATATTCCTCCGCCCAGAGCAGGGTCCCGCTTCCC
TAAGGCCCTGCTCTGGGCTTCTGGGTTTGAGTCCTTGGCAAGCCCAGGAGAGGCGCTCAGGCTTCCCTGT
CCCCCTTCCTCGTCCACCATCTCATGCCCCTGGCTCTCCTGCCCCTTCCCTACAGGGGTTCCTGGCTCTG
CTCTAAGGGCGAATTCGCGGCCGCTAAATTCAATTCGCCCTATAGTGAGTCGTATTACAATTCACTGGCC
GTCGTTTTACAACGTCGTGACTGGGAAAACCCTGGCGTTACCCAACTTAATCGCCTTGCAGCACATCCCC
CTTTCGCCAGCTGGCGTAATAGCGAAGAGGCCCGCACCGATCGCCCTTCCCAACAGTTGCGCAGCCTATA
CGTACGGCAGTTTAAGGTTTACACCTATAAAAGAGAGAGCCGTTATCGTCTGTTTGTGGATGTACAGAGT
GATATTATTGACACGCCGGGGCGACGGATGGTGATCCCCCTGGCCAGTGCACGTCTGCTGTCAGATAAAG
TCTCCCGTGAACTTTACCCGGTGGTGCATATCGGGGATGAAAGCTGGCGCATGATGACCACCGATATGGC
CAGTGTGCCGGTCTCCGTTATCGGGGAAGAAGTGGCTGATCTCAGCCACCGCGAAAATGACATCAAAAAC
GCCATTAACCTGATGTTCTGGGGAATATAAATGTCAGGCATGAGATTATCAAAAAGGATCTTCACCTAGA
TCCTTTTCACGTAGAAAGCCAGTCCGCAGAAACGGTGCTGACCCCGGATGAATGTCAGCTACTGGGCTAT
CTGGACAAGGGAAAACGCAAGCGCAAAGAGAAAGCAGGTAGCTTGCAGTGGGCTTACATGGCGATAGCTA
GACTGGGCGGTTTTATGGACAGCAAGCGAACCGGAATTGCCAGCTGGGGCGCCCTCTGGTAAGGTTGGGA
AGCCCTGCAAAGTAAACTGGATGGCTTTCTTGCCGCCAAGGATCTGATGGCGCAGGGGATCAAGCTCTGA
TCAAGAGACAGGATGAGGATCGTTTCGCATGATTGAACAAGATGGATTGCACGCAGGTTCTCCGGCCGCT
TGGGTGGAGAGGCTATTCGGCTATGACTGGGCACAACAGACAATCGGCTGCTCTGATGCCGCCGTGTTCC
GGCTGTCAGCGCAGGGGCGCCCGGTTCTTTTTGTCAAGACCGACCTGTCCGGTGCCCTGAATGAACTGCA
AGACGAGGCAGCGCGGCTATCGTGGCTGGCCACGACGGGCGTTCCTTGCGCAGCTGTGCTCGACGTTGTC
ACTGAAGCGGGAAGGGACTGGCTGCTATTGGGCGAAGTGCCGGGGCAGGATCTCCTGTCATCTCACCTTG
CTCCTGCCGAGAAAGTATCCATCATGGCTGATGCAATGCGGCGGCTGCATACGCTTGATCCGGCTACCTG
CCCATTCGACCACCAAGCGAAACATCGCATCGAGCGAGCACGTACTCGGATGGAAGCCGGTCTTGTCGAT
CAGGATGATCTGGACGAAGAGCATCAGGGGCTCGCGCCAGCCGAACTGTTCGCCAGGCTCAAGGCGAGCA
TGCCCGACGGCGAGGATCTCGTCGTGACCCATGCATGGCGATGCCTGCTTGCCGAATATCATGGTGGAAA
ATGGCCGCTTTTCTGGATTCATCGACTGTGGCCGGCTGGGTGTGGCGGACCGCTATCAGGACATAGCGTT
GGCTACCCGTGATATTGCTGAAGAGCTTGGCGGCGAATGGGCTGACCGCTTCCTCGTGCTTTACGGTATC
GCCGCTCCCGATTCGCAGCGCATCGCCTTCTATCGCCTTCTTGACGAGTTCTTCTGAATTATTAACGCTT
ACAATTTCCTGATGCGGTATTTTCTCCTTACGCATCTGTGCGGTATTTCACACCGCATCAGGTGGCACTT
TTCGGGGAAATGTGCGCGGAACCCCTATTTGTTTATTTTTCTAAATACATTCAAATATGTATCCGCTCAT
GAGATTATCAAAAAGGATCTTCACCTAGATCCTTTTAAATTAAAAATGAAGTTTTAAATCAATCTAAAGT
ATATATGAGTAAACTTGGTCTGACAGTTACCAATGCTTAATCAGTGAGGCACCTATCTCAGCGATCTGTC
TATTTCGTTCATCCATAGTTGCCTGACTCCCCGTCGTGTAGATAACTACGATACGGGAGGGCTTACCATC
TGGCCCCAGTGCTGCAATGATACCGCGAGACCCACGCTCACCGGCTCCAGATTTATCAGCAATAAACCAG
CCAGCCGGAAGGGCCGAGCGCAGAAGTGGTCCTGCAACTTTATCCGCCTCCATCCAGTCTATTAATTGTT
GCCGGGAAGCTAGAGTAAGTAGTTCGCCAGTTAATAGTTTGCGCAACGTTGTTGCCATTGCTACAGGCAT
CGTGGTGTCACGCTCGTCGTTTGGTATGGCTTCATTCAGCTCCGGTTCCCAACGATCAAGGCGAGTTACA
TGATCCCCCATGTTGTGCAAAAAAGCGGTTAGCTCCTTCGGTCCTCCGATCGTTGTCAGAAGTAAGTTGG
CCGCAGTGTTATCACTCATGGTTATGGCAGCACTGCATAATTCTCTTACTGTCATGCCATCCGTAAGATG
CTTTTCTGTGACTGGTGAATACTCAACCAAGTCATTCTGAGAATAGTGTATGCGGCGACCGAGTTGCTCT
TGCCCGGCGTCAATACGGGATAATACCGCGCCACATAGCAGAACTTTAAAAGTGCTCATCATTGGAAAAC
GTTCTTCGGGGCGAAAACTCTCAAGGATCTTACCGCTGTTGAGATCCAGTTCGATGTAACCCACTCGTGC
ACCCAACTGATCTTCAGCATCTTTTACTTTCACCAGCGTTTCTGGGTGAGCAAAAACAGGAAGGCAAAAT
GCCGCAAAAAAGGGAATAAGGGCGACACGGAAATGTTGAATACTCATACTCTTCCTTTTTCAATATTATT
GAAGCATTTATCAGGGTTATTGTCTCATGACCAAAATCCCTTAACGTGAGTTTTCGTTCCACTGAGCGTC
AGACCCCGTAGAAAAGATCAAAGGATCTTCTTGAGATCCTTTTTTTCTGCGCGTAATCTGCTGCTTGCAA
ACAAAAAAACCACCGCTACCAGCGGTGGTTTGTTTGCCGGATCAAGAGCTACCAACTCTTTTTCCGAAGG
TAACTGGCTTCAGCAGAGCGCAGATACCAAATACTGTTCTTCTAGTGTAGCCGTAGTTAGGCCACCACTT
CAAGAACTCTGTAGCACCGCCTACATACCTCGCTCTGCTAATCCTGTTACCAGTGGCTGCTGCCAGTGGC
GATAAGTCGTGTCTTACCGGGTTGGACTCAAGACGATAGTTACCGGATAAGGCGCAGCGGTCGGGCTGAA
CGGGGGGTTCGTGCACACAGCCCAGCTTGGAGCGAACGACCTACACCGAACTGAGATACCTACAGCGTGA
GCTATGAGAAAGCGCCACGCTTCCCGAAGGGAGAAAGGCGGACAGGTATCCGGTAAGCGGCAGGGTCGGA
ACAGGAGAGCGCACGAGGGAGCTTCCAGGGGGAAACGCCTGGTATCTTTATAGTCCTGTCGGGTTTCGCC
ACCTCTGACTTGAGCGTCGATTTTTGTGATGCTCGTCAGGGGGGCGGAGCCTATGGAAAAACGCCAGCAA
CGCGGCCTTTTTACGGTTCCTGGCCTTTTGCTGGCCTTTTGCTCACATGTTCTTTCCTGCGTTATCCCCT
GATTCTGTGGATAACCGTATTACCGCCTTTGAGTGAGCTGATACCGCTCGCCGCAGCCGAACGACCGAGC
GCAGCGAGTCAGTGAGCGAGGAAGCGGAAGAGCGCCCAATACGCAAACCGCCTCTCCCCGCGCGTTGGCC
GATTCATTAATGCAGCTGGCACGACAGGTTTCCCGACTGGAAAGCGGGCAGTGAGCGCAACGCAATTAAT
GTGAGTTAGCTCACTCATTAGGCACCCCAGGCTTTACACTTTATGCTTCCGGCTCGTATGTTGTGTGGAA
TTGTGAGCGGATAACAATTTCACACAGGAAACAGCTATGACCATGATTACGCCAAGCTCAGAATTAACCC
TCACTAAAGGGA
